Addgene plasmid #90367: pLminP_Luc2P_RE25
Purpose: Notch - NIDC/CBF1 gene reporter
Depositing lab: Ramnik Xavier. Depositing organization: Broad Institute. Publication: Simultaneous Pathway Activity Inference and Gene Expression Analysis Using RNA Sequencing. O'Connell DJ, Kolde R, Sooknah M, Graham DB, Sundberg TB, Latorre IJ, Mikkelsen TS, Xavier RJ. Cell Syst. 2016 May 25;2(5):323-34. doi: 10.1016/j.cels.2016.04.011. Epub 2016 May 19. PubMed 27211859.
Backbone
  Vector backbone: pLenti7.3
  Backbone manufacturer: Thermo Fisher
  Backbone size w/o insert (bp): 7251
  Total vector size (bp): 9293
  Vector type: Lentiviral
  Selectable markers: eGFP
Growth in bacteria
  Bacterial resistance: Ampicillin, 100 μg/mL
  Growth temperature: 37°C
  Growth strain: NEB Stable
  Copy number: High Copy
Gene/Insert
  Gene/Insert name: Firefly luciferase (alt name: Luc2P)
  Species: P. pyralis
  Insert size (bp): 1776
  Promoter: Notch
  Cloning method: Gibson Cloning
  Sequencing primers: 5′ GGTACAGTGCAGGGGAAAGA
Resource information
  A portion of this plasmid was derived from a plasmid made by: pGL4.29 reporter vector (Promega)
Terms and licenses: Academic/Nonprofit Terms; Industry Terms: Not Available to Industry
How to cite: pLminP_Luc2P_RE25 was a gift from Ramnik Xavier (Addgene plasmid # 90367 ; http://n2t.net/addgene:90367 ; RRID:Addgene_90367)
