[The description below was written by a language model from this plasmid's Addgene catalogue record and pLannotate feature annotations shown in this document.]
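Description:
pLminP_Luc2P_RE25 is a lentiviral transcriptional reporter for Notch pathway activity (catalogued as a Notch NICD/CBF1 gene reporter), built in the Thermo Fisher pLenti7.3 backbone by Gibson assembly, with part of the cassette derived from the Promega pGL4.29 reporter vector. It is propagated in E. coli through a high-copy ColE1/pUC-type origin with ampicillin resistance (AmpR), and also carries an f1 origin and remnants of a lac/lacZα cloning region flanked by T3 and T7 promoters. The catalogue gives a total size of 9,293 bp, slightly larger than the 9,220 nt sequenced record from which the feature table was generated.

The viral portion has a third-generation, self-inactivating layout: an RSV promoter fused to a truncated HIV-1 5' LTR drives genomic RNA production in packaging cells, followed by the Ψ packaging signal, a gag fragment, the RRE for Rev-dependent export, and the cPPT/CTS, with a ΔU3 3' LTR and SV40 poly(A) signal at the far end. Downstream of the cPPT sits the reporter: a minimal TATA-box promoter (minP) with low basal activity driving synthetic firefly luciferase (luc2) fused to an hPEST degradation sequence, giving the destabilised Luc2P, whose short half-life lets signal follow changes in transcription more closely. The record lists the promoter as "Notch", which implies a Notch-responsive element upstream of minP, but no such element is annotated in the feature table, although an unannotated gap lies between the cPPT/CTS and minP. A WPRE follows the luciferase cassette, and a separate SV40 enhancer/early promoter drives Emerald GFP, which serves as a constitutive marker for identifying or sorting transduced cells. The associated publication concerns inferring pathway activity alongside gene expression analysis by RNA sequencing, consistent with use as one member of a panel of response-element reporters.
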