Features (pLannotate 1.2.2; 28 found; start..end, strand, type, name):
     58..374     +  promoter       SV40 promoter: SV40 enhancer and early promoter
    425..1144    +  CDS            EmGFP: Emerald GFP mammalian codon-optimized
   1143..1214    +  CDS            nef (fragment): NEF_HV1Z2 - Experimental evidence at protein level: Swiss-Prot protein existence level 1. Extracellular Nef protein targets CD4(+) T-lymphocytes for apoptosis by interacting with CXCR4 surface receptors. From Human immunodeficiency virus type 1 group M subtype D (isolate Z2/CDC-Z34) (HIV-1).
   1216..1449    +  LTR            3' LTR (ΔU3): self-inactivating 3' long terminal repeat (LTR) from HIV-1
   1521..1642    +  polyA_signal   SV40 poly(A) signal: SV40 polyadenylation signal
   1682..1817    +  rep_origin     SV40 ori: SV40 origin of replication
   1838..1856    -  promoter       T7 promoter: promoter for bacteriophage T7 RNA polymerase
   1864..2019    +  CDS            lacZα (fragment): LacZα fragment of β-galactosidase; lacZ fragment
   2024..2452    +  rep_origin     f1 ori (sequence partly withheld): f1 bacteriophage origin of replication; arrow indicates direction of (+) strand synthesis
   2505..2609    +  promoter       AmpR promoter: bla
   2610..3470    +  CDS            AmpR: β-lactamase; bla; confers resistance to ampicillin, carbenicillin, and related antibiotics
   3641..4229    +  rep_origin     ori: high-copy-number ColE1/pMB1/pBR322/pUC origin of replication
   4412..4504    +  CDS            lacI (fragment): lac repressor; lacI; The lac repressor binds to the lac operator to inhibit transcription in E. coli. This inhibition can be relieved by adding lactose or isopropyl-β-D-thiogalactopyranoside (IPTG).
   4517..4538    +  protein_bind   CAP binding site: CAP binding activates transcription in the presence of cAMP. E. coli catabolite activator protein
   4553..4583    +  promoter       lac promoter: promoter for the E. coli lac operon
   4591..4607    +  protein_bind   lac operator: The lac repressor binds to the lac operator to inhibit transcription in E. coli. This inhibition can be relieved by adding lactose or isopropyl-β-D-thiogalactopyranoside (IPTG). lac repressor encoded by lacI
   4652..4670    +  promoter       T3 promoter: promoter for bacteriophage T3 RNA polymerase
   4698..4924    +  promoter       RSV promoter: Rous sarcoma virus enhancer/promoter
   4925..5105    +  LTR            5' LTR (truncated): truncated 5' long terminal repeat (LTR) from HIV-1
   5152..5277    +  misc_feature   HIV-1 Ψ: packaging signal of human immunodeficiency virus type 1
   5261..5624    +  CDS            HIV-1 gag (fragment): gag protein from human immunodeficiency virus 1; gag
   5770..6003    +  misc_feature   RRE: The Rev response element (RRE) of HIV-1 allows for Rev-dependent mRNA export from the nucleus to the cytoplasm.
   6380..6480    +  CDS            Rev (fragment): human immunodeficiency virus 1 (HIV-1) Rev protein; rev; enhances nuclear export of unspliced and incompletely spliced viral mRNAs
   6499..6616    +  misc_feature   cPPT/CTS: central polypurine tract and central termination sequence of HIV-1
   6747..6778    +  promoter       minP: minimal TATA-box promoter with low basal activity
   6811..8460    +  CDS            luciferase: firefly luciferase synthetic luc2 version of the luciferase gene
   8464..8583    +  CDS            hPEST: PEST degradation sequence from mouse ornithine decarboxylase human codon-optimized
   8675..43      +  misc_feature   WPRE (across the origin): woodchuck hepatitis virus posttranscriptional regulatory element
>Addgene plasmid #90367 | pLminP_Luc2P_RE25 | addgene full sequence | sequence record 360049 | Addgene NGS Result
CGCCCTCAGACGAGTCGGATCTCCCTTTGGGCCGCCTCCCCGCCTGGCGATGGTACCGGTGTGGAAAGTC
CCCAGGCTCCCCAGCAGGCAGAAGTATGCAAAGCATGCATCTCAATTAGTCAGCAACCAGGTGTGGAAAG
TCCCCAGGCTCCCCAGCAGGCAGAAGTATGCAAAGCATGCATCTCAATTAGTCAGCAACCATAGTCCCGC
CCCTAACTCCGCCCATCCCGCCCCTAACTCCGCCCAGTTCCGCCCATTCTCCGCCCCATGGCTGACTAAT
TTTTTTTATTTATGCAGAGGCCGAGGCCGCCTCTGCCTCTGAGCTATTCCAGAAGTAGTGAGGAGGCTTT
TTTGGAGGCCTAGGCTTTTGCAAAAAGCTCCCGGGAGCTTGTATATCCATTTTCGGATCTGATCAGCACC
TAGCATGGTGAGCAAGGGCGAGGAGCTGTTCACCGGGGTGGTGCCCATCCTGGTCGAGCTGGACGGCGAC
GTAAACGGCCACAAGTTCAGCGTGTCCGGCGAGGGCGAGGGCGATGCCACCTACGGCAAGCTGACCCTGA
AGTTCATCTGCACCACCGGCAAGCTGCCCGTGCCCTGGCCCACCCTCGTGACCACCTTCACCTACGGCGT
GCAGTGCTTCGCCCGCTACCCCGACCACATGAAGCAGCACGACTTCTTCAAGTCCGCCATGCCCGAAGGC
TACGTCCAGGAGCGCACCATCTTCTTCAAGGACGACGGCAACTACAAGACCCGCGCCGAGGTGAAGTTCG
AGGGCGACACCCTGGTGAACCGCATCGAGCTGAAGGGCATCGACTTCAAGGAGGACGGCAACATCCTGGG
GCACAAGCTGGAGTACAACTACAACAGCCACAAGGTCTATATCACCGCCGACAAGCAGAAGAACGGCATC
AAGGTGAACTTCAAGACCCGCCACAACATCGAGGACGGCAGCGTGCAGCTCGCCGACCACTACCAGCAGA
ACACCCCCATCGGCGACGGCCCCGTGCTGCTGCCCGACAACCACTACCTGAGCACCCAGTCCGCCCTGAG
CAAAGACCCCAACGAGAAGCGCGATCACATGGTCCTGCTGGAGTTCGTGACCGCCGCCGGGATCACTCTC
GGCATGGACGAGCTGTACAAGTAAGGTACCTTTAAGACCAATGACTTACAAGGCAGCTGTAGATCTTAGC
CACTTTTTAAAAGAAAAGGGGGGACTGGAAGGGCTAATTCACTCCCAACGAAGACAAGATCTGCTTTTTG
CTTGTACTGGGTCTCTCTGGTTAGACCAGATCTGAGCCTGGGAGCTCTCTGGCTAACTAGGGAACCCACT
GCTTAAGCCTCAATAAAGCTTGCCTTGAGTGCTTCAAGTAGTGTGTGCCCGTCTGTTGTGTGACTCTGGT
AACTAGAGATCCCTCAGACCCTTTTAGTCAGTGTGGAAAATCTCTAGCAGTAGTAGTTCATGTCATCTTA
TTATTCAGTATTTATAACTTGCAAAGAAATGAATATCAGAGAGTGAGAGGAACTTGTTTATTGCAGCTTA
TAATGGTTACAAATAAAGCAATAGCATCACAAATTTCACAAATAAAGCATTTTTTTCACTGCATTCTAGT
TGTGGTTTGTCCAAACTCATCAATGTATCTTATCATGTCTGGCTCTAGCTATCCCGCCCCTAACTCCGCC
CATCCCGCCCCTAACTCCGCCCAGTTCCGCCCATTCTCCGCCCCATGGCTGACTAATTTTTTTTATTTAT
GCAGAGGCCGAGGCCGCCTCGGCCTCTGAGCTATTCCAGAAGTAGTGAGGAGGCTTTTTTGGAGGCCTAG
GGACGTACCCAATTCGCCCTATAGTGAGTCGTATTACGCGCGCTCACTGGCCGTCGTTTTACAACGTCGT
GACTGGGAAAACCCTGGCGTTACCCAACTTAATCGCCTTGCAGCACATCCCCCTTTCGCCAGCTGGCGTA
ATAGCGAAGAGGCCCGCACCGATCGCCCTTCCCAACAGTTGCGCAGCCTGAATGGCGAATGGG
[124 nt withheld, positions 2024-2147]
C
[91 nt withheld, positions 2149-2239]
A
[49 nt withheld, positions 2241-2289]
CCTTTGACGTTGGAGTCCACGTTCTTT
[37 nt withheld, positions 2317-2353]
ACCCTATCTCGGTCTATTCTTTTGATTTATAAGGGATTTTGCCGATTTCGGCCTATTGGTTAAAAAATGA
GCTGATTTAACAAAAATTTAACGCGAATTTTAACAAAATATTAACGCTTACAATTTAGGTGGCACTTTTC
GGGGAAATGTGCGCGGAACCCCTATTTGTTTATTTTTCTAAATACATTCAAATATGTATCCGCTCATGAG
ACAATAACCCTGATAAATGCTTCAATAATATTGAAAAAGGAAGAGTATGAGTATTCAACATTTCCGTGTC
GCCCTTATTCCCTTTTTTGCGGCATTTTGCCTTCCTGTTTTTGCTCACCCAGAAACGCTGGTGAAAGTAA
AAGATGCTGAAGATCAGTTGGGTGCACGAGTGGGTTACATCGAACTGGATCTCAACAGCGGTAAGATCCT
TGAGAGTTTTCGCCCCGAAGAACGTTTTCCAATGATGAGCACTTTTAAAGTTCTGCTATGTGGCGCGGTA
TTATCCCGTATTGACGCCGGGCAAGAGCAACTCGGTCGCCGCATACACTATTCTCAGAATGACTTGGTTG
AGTACTCACCAGTCACAGAAAAGCATCTTACGGATGGCATGACAGTAAGAGAATTATGCAGTGCTGCCAT
AACCATGAGTGATAACACTGCGGCCAACTTACTTCTGACAACGATCGGAGGACCGAAGGAGCTAACCGCT
TTTTTGCACAACATGGGGGATCATGTAACTCGCCTTGATCGTTGGGAACCGGAGCTGAATGAAGCCATAC
CAAACGACGAGCGTGACACCACGATGCCTGTAGCAATGGCAACAACGTTGCGCAAACTATTAACTGGCGA
ACTACTTACTCTAGCTTCCCGGCAACAATTAATAGACTGGATGGAGGCGGATAAAGTTGCAGGACCACTT
CTGCGCTCGGCCCTTCCGGCTGGCTGGTTTATTGCTGATAAATCTGGAGCCGGTGAGCGTGGGTCTCGCG
GTATCATTGCAGCACTGGGGCCAGATGGTAAGCCCTCCCGTATCGTAGTTATCTACACGACGGGGAGTCA
GGCAACTATGGATGAACGAAATAGACAGATCGCTGAGATAGGTGCCTCACTGATTAAGCATTGGTAACTG
TCAGACCAAGTTTACTCATATATACTTTAGATTGATTTAAAACTTCATTTTTAATTTAAAAGGATCTAGG
TGAAGATCCTTTTTGATAATCTCATGACCAAAATCCCTTAACGTGAGTTTTCGTTCCACTGAGCGTCAGA
CCCCGTAGAAAAGATCAAAGGATCTTCTTGAGATCCTTTTTTTCTGCGCGTAATCTGCTGCTTGCAAACA
AAAAAACCACCGCTACCAGCGGTGGTTTGTTTGCCGGATCAAGAGCTACCAACTCTTTTTCCGAAGGTAA
CTGGCTTCAGCAGAGCGCAGATACCAAATACTGTTCTTCTAGTGTAGCCGTAGTTAGGCCACCACTTCAA
GAACTCTGTAGCACCGCCTACATACCTCGCTCTGCTAATCCTGTTACCAGTGGCTGCTGCCAGTGGCGAT
AAGTCGTGTCTTACCGGGTTGGACTCAAGACGATAGTTACCGGATAAGGCGCAGCGGTCGGGCTGAACGG
GGGGTTCGTGCACACAGCCCAGCTTGGAGCGAACGACCTACACCGAACTGAGATACCTACAGCGTGAGCT
ATGAGAAAGCGCCACGCTTCCCGAAGGGAGAAAGGCGGACAGGTATCCGGTAAGCGGCAGGGTCGGAACA
GGAGAGCGCACGAGGGAGCTTCCAGGGGGAAACGCCTGGTATCTTTATAGTCCTGTCGGGTTTCGCCACC
TCTGACTTGAGCGTCGATTTTTGTGATGCTCGTCAGGGGGGCGGAGCCTATGGAAAAACGCCAGCAACGC
GGCCTTTTTACGGTTCCTGGCCTTTTGCTGGCCTTTTGCTCACATGTTCTTTCCTGCGTTATCCCCTGAT
TCTGTGGATAACCGTATTACCGCCTTTGAGTGAGCTGATACCGCTCGCCGCAGCCGAACGACCGAGCGCA
GCGAGTCAGTGAGCGAGGAAGCGGAAGAGCGCCCAATACGCAAACCGCCTCTCCCCGCGCGTTGGCCGAT
TCATTAATGCAGCTGGCACGACAGGTTTCCCGACTGGAAAGCGGGCAGTGAGCGCAACGCAATTAATGTG
AGTTAGCTCACTCATTAGGCACCCCAGGCTTTACACTTTATGCTTCCGGCTCGTATGTTGTGTGGAATTG
TGAGCGGATAACAATTTCACACAGGAAACAGCTATGACCATGATTACGCCAAGCGCGCAATTAACCCTCA
CTAAAGGGAACAAAAGCTGGAGCTGCAAGCTTAATGTAGTCTTATGCAATACTCTTGTAGTCTTGCAACA
TGGTAACGATGAGTTAGCAACATGCCTTACAAGGAGAGAAAAAGCACCGTGCATGCCGATTGGTGGAAGT
AAGGTGGTACGATCGTGCCTTATTAGGAAGGCAACAGACGGGTCTGACATGGATTGGACGAACCACTGAA
TTGCCGCATTGCAGAGATATTGTATTTAAGTGCCTAGCTCGATACATAAACGGGTCTCTCTGGTTAGACC
AGATCTGAGCCTGGGAGCTCTCTGGCTAACTAGGGAACCCACTGCTTAAGCCTCAATAAAGCTTGCCTTG
AGTGCTTCAAGTAGTGTGTGCCCGTCTGTTGTGTGACTCTGGTAACTAGAGATCCCTCAGACCCTTTTAG
TCAGTGTGGAAAATCTCTAGCAGTGGCGCCCGAACAGGGACTTGAAAGCGAAAGGGAAACCAGAGGAGCT
CTCTCGACGCAGGACTCGGCTTGCTGAAGCGCGCACGGCAAGAGGCGAGGGGCGGCGACTGGTGAGTACG
CCAAAAATTTTGACTAGCGGAGGCTAGAAGGAGAGAGATGGGTGCGAGAGCGTCAGTATTAAGCGGGGGA
GAATTAGATCGCGATGGGAAAAAATTCGGTTAAGGCCAGGGGGAAAGAAAAAATATAAATTAAAACATAT
AGTATGGGCAAGCAGGGAGCTAGAACGATTCGCAGTTAATCCTGGCCTGTTAGAAACATCAGAAGGCTGT
AGACAAATACTGGGACAGCTACAACCATCCCTTCAGACAGGATCAGAAGAACTTAGATCATTATATAATA
CAGTAGCAACCCTCTATTGTGTGCATCAAAGGATAGAGATAAAAGACACCAAGGAAGCTTTAGACAAGAT
AGAGGAAGAGCAAAACAAAAGTAAGACCACCGCACAGCAAGCGGCCGCTGATCTTCAGACCTGGAGGAGG
AGATATGAGGGACAATTGGAGAAGTGAATTATATAAATATAAAGTAGTAAAAATTGAACCATTAGGAGTA
GCACCCACCAAGGCAAAGAGAAGAGTGGTGCAGAGAGAAAAAAGAGCAGTGGGAATAGGAGCTTTGTTCC
TTGGGTTCTTGGGAGCAGCAGGAAGCACTATGGGCGCAGCGTCAATGACGCTGACGGTACAGGCCAGACA
ATTATTGTCTGGTATAGTGCAGCAGCAGAACAATTTGCTGAGGGCTATTGAGGCGCAACAGCATCTGTTG
CAACTCACAGTCTGGGGCATCAAGCAGCTCCAGGCAAGAATCCTGGCTGTGGAAAGATACCTAAAGGATC
AACAGCTCCTGGGGATTTGGGGTTGCTCTGGAAAACTCATTTGCACCACTGCTGTGCCTTGGAATGCTAG
TTGGAGTAATAAATCTCTGGAACAGATTTGGAATCACACGACCTGGATGGAGTGGGACAGAGAAATTAAC
AATTACACAAGCTTAATACACTCCTTAATTGAAGAATCGCAAAACCAGCAAGAAAAGAATGAACAAGAAT
TATTGGAATTAGATAAATGGGCAAGTTTGTGGAATTGGTTTAACATAACAAATTGGCTGTGGTATATAAA
ATTATTCATAATGATAGTAGGAGGCTTGGTAGGTTTAAGAATAGTTTTTGCTGTACTTTCTATAGTGAAT
AGAGTTAGGCAGGGATATTCACCATTATCGTTTCAGACCCACCTCCCAACCCCGAGGGGACCCGACAGGC
CCGAAGGAATAGAAGAAGAAGGTGGAGAGAGAGACAGAGACAGATCCATTCGATTAGTGAACGGATCTCG
ACGGTATCGGTTAACTTTTAAAAGAAAAGGGGGGATTGGGGGGTACAGTGCAGGGGAAAGAATAGTAGAC
ATAATAGCAACAGACATACAAACTAAAGAATTACAAAAACAAATTACAAAAATTCAAAATTTTATCGATC
GCACCAGCGTGTGGATCCGTGGGAACGTGGGAACGTGGGAACGTGGGAACGTGGGAACGTGGGAACGTGG
GAACGTGGGAAGATCCGAGAACAGATCTGGCCTCGGCGGCCAAGCTTAGACACTAGAGGGTATATAATGG
AAGCTCGACTTCCAGCTTGGCAATCCGGTACTGTTGGTAAAGCCACCATGGAAGATGCCAAAAACATTAA
GAAGGGCCCAGCGCCATTCTACCCACTCGAAGACGGGACCGCCGGCGAGCAGCTGCACAAAGCCATGAAG
CGCTACGCCCTGGTGCCCGGCACCATCGCCTTTACCGACGCACATATCGAGGTGGACATTACCTACGCCG
AGTACTTCGAGATGAGCGTTCGGCTGGCAGAAGCTATGAAGCGCTATGGGCTGAATACAAACCATCGGAT
CGTGGTGTGCAGCGAGAATAGCTTGCAGTTCTTCATGCCCGTGTTGGGTGCCCTGTTCATCGGTGTGGCT
GTGGCCCCAGCTAACGACATCTACAACGAGCGCGAGCTGCTGAACAGCATGGGCATCAGCCAGCCCACCG
TCGTATTCGTGAGCAAGAAAGGGCTGCAAAAGATCCTCAACGTGCAAAAGAAGCTACCGATCATACAAAA
GATCATCATCATGGATAGCAAGACCGACTACCAGGGCTTCCAAAGCATGTACACCTTCGTGACTTCCCAT
TTGCCACCCGGCTTCAACGAGTACGACTTCGTGCCCGAGAGCTTCGACCGGGACAAAACCATCGCCCTGA
TCATGAACAGTAGTGGCAGTACCGGATTGCCCAAGGGCGTAGCCCTACCGCACCGCACCGCTTGTGTCCG
ATTCAGTCATGCCCGCGACCCCATCTTCGGCAACCAGATCATCCCCGACACCGCTATCCTCAGCGTGGTG
CCATTTCACCACGGCTTCGGCATGTTCACCACGCTGGGCTACTTGATCTGCGGCTTTCGGGTCGTGCTCA
TGTACCGCTTCGAGGAGGAGCTATTCTTGCGCAGCTTGCAAGACTATAAGATTCAATCTGCCCTGCTGGT
GCCCACACTATTTAGCTTCTTCGCTAAGAGCACTCTCATCGACAAGTACGACCTAAGCAACTTGCACGAG
ATCGCCAGCGGCGGGGCGCCGCTCAGCAAGGAGGTAGGTGAGGCCGTGGCCAAACGCTTCCACCTACCAG
GCATCCGCCAGGGCTACGGCCTGACAGAAACAACCAGCGCCATTCTGATCACCCCCGAAGGGGACGACAA
GCCTGGCGCAGTAGGCAAGGTGGTGCCCTTCTTCGAGGCTAAGGTGGTGGACTTGGACACCGGTAAGACA
CTGGGTGTGAACCAGCGCGGCGAGCTGTGCGTCCGTGGCCCCATGATCATGAGCGGCTACGTTAACAACC
CCGAGGCTACAAACGCTCTCATCGACAAGGACGGCTGGCTGCACAGCGGCGACATCGCCTACTGGGACGA
GGACGAGCACTTCTTCATCGTGGACCGGCTGAAGAGCCTGATCAAATACAAGGGCTACCAGGTAGCCCCA
GCCGAACTGGAGAGCATCCTGCTGCAACACCCCAACATCTTCGACGCCGGGGTCGCCGGCCTGCCCGACG
ACGATGCCGGCGAGCTGCCCGCCGCAGTCGTCGTGCTGGAACACGGTAAAACCATGACCGAGAAGGAGAT
CGTGGACTATGTGGCCAGCCAGGTTACAACCGCCAAGAAGCTGCGCGGTGGTGTTGTGTTCGTGGACGAG
GTGCCTAAAGGACTGACCGGCAAGTTGGACGCCCGCAAGATCCGCGAGATTCTCATTAAGGCCAAGAAGG
GCGGCAAGATCGCCGTGAATTCTCACGGCTTCCCTCCCGAGGTGGAGGAGCAGGCCGCCGGCACCCTGCC
CATGAGCTGCGCCCAGGAGAGCGGCATGGATAGACACCCTGCTGCTTGCGCCAGCGCCAGGATCAACGTC
TAAGGCCGCGACTCTAGAACGCGTCACTGCGGCTTATAATGTGGTCACAACGACTACAGACATCAGCGCG
TACCGGTTAGTAATGATCGACAATCAACCTCTGGATTACAAAATTTGTGAAAGATTGACTGGTATTCTTA
ACTATGTTGCTCCTTTTACGCTATGTGGATACGCTGCTTTAATGCCTTTGTATCATGCTATTGCTTCCCG
TATGGCTTTCATTTTCTCCTCCTTGTATAAATCCTGGTTGCTGTCTCTTTATGAGGAGTTGTGGCCCGTT
GTCAGGCAACGTGGCGTGGTGTGCACTGTGTTTGCTGACGCAACCCCCACTGGTTGGGGCATTGCCACCA
CCTGTCAGCTCCTTTCCGGGACTTTCGCTTTCCCCCTCCCTATTGCCACGGCGGAACTCATCGCCGCCTG
CCTTGCCCGCTGCTGGACAGGGGCTCGGCTGTTGGGCACTGACAATTCCGTGGTGTTGTCGGGGAAGCTG
ACGTCCTTTCCATGGCTGCTCGCCTGTGTTGCCACCTGGATTCTGCGCGGGACGTCCTTCTGCTACGTCC
CTTCGGCCCTCAATCCAGCGGACCTTCCTTCCCGCGGCCTGCTGCCGGCTCTGCGGCCTCTTCCGCGTCT
TCGCCTT
